Addgene plasmid #140061: Plasma membrane-targeted optodPLD
Purpose: Encodes CRY2-mCherry-dPLD-P2A-CIBN-CAAX for mammalian expression
Depositing lab: Jeremy Baskin. Publication: Spatiotemporal control of phosphatidic acid signaling with optogenetic, engineered phospholipase Ds. Tei R, Baskin JM. J Cell Biol. 2020 Mar 2;219(3). pii: 133675. doi: 10.1083/jcb.201907013. PubMed 31999306.
Backbone
  Vector backbone: pCDNA5/FRT/TO
  Backbone manufacturer: Thermo Fisher Scientific
  Backbone size w/o insert (bp): 5137
  Total vector size (bp): 9551
  Vector type: Mammalian Expression
  Selectable markers: Hygromycin
Growth in bacteria
  Bacterial resistance: Ampicillin, 100 μg/mL
  Growth temperature: 37°C
  Growth strain: DH5alpha
  Copy number: High Copy
Gene/Insert
  Gene/Insert name: Phospholipase D
  Species: Streptomyces sp. PMF
  Insert size (bp): 1518
  Mutation: H170A (catalytic dead)
  GenBank ID: UniProtKB P84147
  Tag / fusion protein: CRY2 (N terminal on insert); mCherry (N terminal on insert); P2A (C terminal on insert); CIBN (C terminal on insert); CAAX (C terminal on insert)
Terms and licenses: Academic/Nonprofit Terms; Industry Terms: Not Available to Industry
How to cite: Plasma membrane-targeted optodPLD was a gift from Jeremy Baskin (Addgene plasmid # 140061 ; http://n2t.net/addgene:140061 ; RRID:Addgene_140061)
