[The description below was written by a language model from this plasmid's Addgene catalogue record and pLannotate feature annotations shown in this document.]
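Description:
Plasma membrane-targeted optodPLD is a mammalian expression plasmid built on the pcDNA5/FRT/TO backbone. It is maintained at high copy in E. coli through a ColE1/pUC-type origin and an ampicillin resistance gene. For mammalian cells it carries an FRT site placed directly upstream of a hygromycin resistance coding sequence followed by an SV40 poly(A) signal. This arrangement is designed for FLP-mediated integration into a genomic FRT landing site, with hygromycin selection of stable integrants. Expression of the payload is driven by the CMV enhancer/promoter followed by short tet operator sequences, which the annotation software labels as fragments of Tet-responsive promoters. Transcription can therefore be held off by Tet repressor and induced with tetracycline in suitable host lines. The transcript ends at a bGH poly(A) signal.

The single open reading frame encodes CRY2PHR, the photolyase homology region of Arabidopsis cryptochrome 2. It is fused to mCherry and a Streptomyces sp. PMF phospholipase D, followed by a P2A self-cleaving peptide and CIBN bearing a K-Ras-derived CAAX motif. The P2A sequence is listed in the catalogue fields but is not annotated in the feature tables. It yields two proteins: a CIBN anchor tethered to the plasma membrane by the CAAX motif, and a soluble red-fluorescent CRY2-PLD fusion. Blue light induces CRY2–CIBN binding and so recruits the PLD fusion to the plasma membrane. Here the PLD carries the H170A mutation, recorded as catalytically dead. That makes the construct a likely inactive control for light-controlled phosphatidic acid production, although the record does not say so explicitly. The depositor sequence and the sequencing result differ slightly in length (9,551 versus 9,574 nt) but show essentially the same feature layout.
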