Features (pLannotate 1.2.2; 24 found; start..end, strand, type, name):
    208..796     -  rep_origin     ori: high-copy-number ColE1/pMB1/pBR322/pUC origin of replication
    967..1827    -  CDS            AmpR: β-lactamase; bla; confers resistance to ampicillin, carbenicillin, and related antibiotics
   1828..1932    -  promoter       AmpR promoter: bla
   1991..2043    -  misc_feature   bom (fragment): basis of mobility region from pBR322
   2198..2577    +  enhancer       CMV enhancer: human cytomegalovirus immediate early enhancer
   2578..2781    +  promoter       CMV promoter: human cytomegalovirus (CMV) immediate early promoter
   2782..2801    +  promoter       tight TRE promoter (fragment): Tet-responsive promoter PTight, consisting of seven tet operator sequences followed by the minimal CMV promoter
   2808..2841    +  promoter       TRE3GV promoter (fragment): 3rd-generation Tet-responsive promoter that can be activated by binding of Tet-On® 3G, optimized for retroviral and lentiviral vectors
   2935..4428    +  CDS            CRY2PHR: N-terminal photolyase homology region of Arabidopsis thaliana cryptochrome 2 binds to CIB1 upon exposure to blue light (Kennedy et al., 2010)
   4462..5166    +  CDS            mCherry: mCherry is a basic (constitutively fluorescent) red fluorescent protein published in 2004, derived from Discosoma sp.. It is reported to be a very rapidly-maturing monomer with low acid sensitivity.
   5251..6738    +  CDS            PLD_STRAT (fragment): Experimental evidence at protein level: Swiss-Prot protein existence level 1. From Streptomyces antibioticus.
   6844..7353    +  CDS            CIBN: N-terminal portion of the CIB1 transcription factor from Arabidopsis thaliana binds to CRY2 (cryptochrome 2) that has absorbed blue light (Kennedy et al., 2010)
   7393..7439    +  CDS            K-Ras (fragment): human small GTPase proto-oncoprotein
   7472..7696    +  polyA_signal   bGH poly(A) signal: bovine growth hormone polyadenylation signal
   7700..7721    +  promoter       SV40 promoter (fragment): SV40 enhancer and early promoter
   7742..7975    +  rep_origin     f1 ori (fragment) (sequence partly withheld): f1 bacteriophage origin of replication; arrow indicates direction of (+) strand synthesis
   7980..8027    +  protein_bind   FRT: FLP-mediated recombination occurs in the 8-bp core sequence TCTAGAAA (Turan and Bode, 2011). FLP recombinase from the Saccharomyces cerevisiae 2μ plasmid
   8035..9057    +  CDS            HygR: aminoglycoside phosphotransferase from E. coli; aph(4)-Ia; confers resistance to hygromycin
   9067..9192    +  CDS            ble (fragment): BLE_KLEPN - Experimental evidence at protein level: Swiss-Prot protein existence level 1. Binding protein with a strong affinity to the bleomycin family of antibiotics. Binds to CL990; an antimitotic-antibiotic compound. From Klebsiella pneumoniae.
   9187..9308    +  polyA_signal   SV40 poly(A) signal: SV40 polyadenylation signal
   9381..9397    -  protein_bind   lac operator: The lac repressor binds to the lac operator to inhibit transcription in E. coli. This inhibition can be relieved by adding lactose or isopropyl-β-D-thiogalactopyranoside (IPTG). lac repressor encoded by lacI
   9405..9435    -  promoter       lac promoter: promoter for the E. coli lac operon
   9450..9471    -  protein_bind   CAP binding site: CAP binding activates transcription in the presence of cAMP. E. coli catabolite activator protein
   9484..25      -  CDS            lacI (fragment) (across the origin): lac repressor; lacI; The lac repressor binds to the lac operator to inhibit transcription in E. coli. This inhibition can be relieved by adding lactose or isopropyl-β-D-thiogalactopyranoside (IPTG).
>Addgene plasmid #140061 | Plasma membrane-targeted optodPLD | depositor full sequence | sequence record 271180 | Plasma membrane-targeted optodPLD sequence 9551 bps
GAGAGGCGGTTTGCGTATTGGGCGCTCTTCCGCTTCCTCGCTCACTGACTCGCTGCGCTCGGTCGTTCGG
CTGCGGCGAGCGGTATCAGCTCACTCAAAGGCGGTAATACGGTTATCCACAGAATCAGGGGATAACGCAG
GAAAGAACATGTGAGCAAAAGGCCAGCAAAAGGCCAGGAACCGTAAAAAGGCCGCGTTGCTGGCGTTTTT
CCATAGGCTCCGCCCCCCTGACGAGCATCACAAAAATCGACGCTCAAGTCAGAGGTGGCGAAACCCGACA
GGACTATAAAGATACCAGGCGTTTCCCCCTGGAAGCTCCCTCGTGCGCTCTCCTGTTCCGACCCTGCCGC
TTACCGGATACCTGTCCGCCTTTCTCCCTTCGGGAAGCGTGGCGCTTTCTCATAGCTCACGCTGTAGGTA
TCTCAGTTCGGTGTAGGTCGTTCGCTCCAAGCTGGGCTGTGTGCACGAACCCCCCGTTCAGCCCGACCGC
TGCGCCTTATCCGGTAACTATCGTCTTGAGTCCAACCCGGTAAGACACGACTTATCGCCACTGGCAGCAG
CCACTGGTAACAGGATTAGCAGAGCGAGGTATGTAGGCGGTGCTACAGAGTTCTTGAAGTGGTGGCCTAA
CTACGGCTACACTAGAAGAACAGTATTTGGTATCTGCGCTCTGCTGAAGCCAGTTACCTTCGGAAAAAGA
GTTGGTAGCTCTTGATCCGGCAAACAAACCACCGCTGGTAGCGGTGGTTTTTTTGTTTGCAAGCAGCAGA
TTACGCGCAGAAAAAAAGGATCTCAAGAAGATCCTTTGATCTTTTCTACGGGGTCTGACGCTCAGTGGAA
CGAAAACTCACGTTAAGGGATTTTGGTCATGAGATTATCAAAAAGGATCTTCACCTAGATCCTTTTAAAT
TAAAAATGAAGTTTTAAATCAATCTAAAGTATATATGAGTAAACTTGGTCTGACAGTTACCAATGCTTAA
TCAGTGAGGCACCTATCTCAGCGATCTGTCTATTTCGTTCATCCATAGTTGCCTGACTCCCCGTCGTGTA
GATAACTACGATACGGGAGGGCTTACCATCTGGCCCCAGTGCTGCAATGATACCGCGAGACCCACGCTCA
CCGGCTCCAGATTTATCAGCAATAAACCAGCCAGCCGGAAGGGCCGAGCGCAGAAGTGGTCCTGCAACTT
TATCCGCCTCCATCCAGTCTATTAATTGTTGCCGGGAAGCTAGAGTAAGTAGTTCGCCAGTTAATAGTTT
GCGCAACGTTGTTGCCATTGCTACAGGCATCGTGGTGTCACGCTCGTCGTTTGGTATGGCTTCATTCAGC
TCCGGTTCCCAACGATCAAGGCGAGTTACATGATCCCCCATGTTGTGCAAAAAAGCGGTTAGCTCCTTCG
GTCCTCCGATCGTTGTCAGAAGTAAGTTGGCCGCAGTGTTATCACTCATGGTTATGGCAGCACTGCATAA
TTCTCTTACTGTCATGCCATCCGTAAGATGCTTTTCTGTGACTGGTGAGTACTCAACCAAGTCATTCTGA
GAATAGTGTATGCGGCGACCGAGTTGCTCTTGCCCGGCGTCAATACGGGATAATACCGCGCCACATAGCA
GAACTTTAAAAGTGCTCATCATTGGAAAACGTTCTTCGGGGCGAAAACTCTCAAGGATCTTACCGCTGTT
GAGATCCAGTTCGATGTAACCCACTCGTGCACCCAACTGATCTTCAGCATCTTTTACTTTCACCAGCGTT
TCTGGGTGAGCAAAAACAGGAAGGCAAAATGCCGCAAAAAAGGGAATAAGGGCGACACGGAAATGTTGAA
TACTCATACTCTTCCTTTTTCAATATTATTGAAGCATTTATCAGGGTTATTGTCTCATGAGCGGATACAT
ATTTGAATGTATTTAGAAAAATAAACAAATAGGGGTTCCGCGCACATTTCCCCGAAAAGTGCCACCTGAC
GTCGACGGATCGGGAGATCTCCCGATCCCCTATGGTGCACTCTCAGTACAATCTGCTCTGATGCCGCATA
GTTAAGCCAGTATCTGCTCCCTGCTTGTGTGTTGGAGGTCGCTGAGTAGTGCGCGAGCAAAATTTAAGCT
ACAACAAGGCAAGGCTTGACCGACAATTGCATGAAGAATCTGCTTAGGGTTAGGCGTTTTGCGCTGCTTC
GCGATGTACGGGCCAGATATACGCGTTGACATTGATTATTGACTAGTTATTAATAGTAATCAATTACGGG
GTCATTAGTTCATAGCCCATATATGGAGTTCCGCGTTACATAACTTACGGTAAATGGCCCGCCTGGCTGA
CCGCCCAACGACCCCCGCCCATTGACGTCAATAATGACGTATGTTCCCATAGTAACGCCAATAGGGACTT
TCCATTGACGTCAATGGGTGGAGTATTTACGGTAAACTGCCCACTTGGCAGTACATCAAGTGTATCATAT
GCCAAGTACGCCCCCTATTGACGTCAATGACGGTAAATGGCCCGCCTGGCATTATGCCCAGTACATGACC
TTATGGGACTTTCCTACTTGGCAGTACATCTACGTATTAGTCATCGCTATTACCATGGTGATGCGGTTTT
GGCAGTACATCAATGGGCGTGGATAGCGGTTTGACTCACGGGGATTTCCAAGTCTCCACCCCATTGACGT
CAATGGGAGTTTGTTTTGGCACCAAAATCAACGGGACTTTCCAAAATGTCGTAACAACTCCGCCCCATTG
ACGCAAATGGGCGGTAGGCGTGTACGGTGGGAGGTCTATATAAGCAGAGCTCTCCCTATCAGTGATAGAG
AGTCGACGAGCTCGTTTAGTGAACCGTCAGATCGCCTGGAGACGCCATCCACGCTGTTTTGACCTCCATA
GAAGACACCGGGACCGATCCAGCCTCCGGACTCTAGCGTTTAAACTTAAGCTTGGTACGCCACCATGAAG
ATGGACAAAAAGACTATAGTTTGGTTTAGAAGAGACCTAAGGATTGAGGATAATCCTGCATTAGCAGCAG
CTGCTCACGAAGGATCTGTTTTTCCTGTCTTCATTTGGTGTCCTGAAGAAGAAGGACAGTTTTATCCTGG
AAGAGCTTCAAGATGGTGGATGAAACAATCACTTGCTCACTTATCTCAATCCTTGAAGGCTCTTGGATCT
GACCTCACTTTAATCAAAACCCACAACACGATTTCAGCGATCTTGGATTGTATCCGCGTTACCGGTGCTA
CAAAAGTCGTCTTTAACCACCTCTATGATCCTGTTTCGTTAGTTCGGGACCATACCGTAAAGGAGAAGCT
GGTGGAACGTGGGATCTCTGTGCAAAGCTACAATGGAGATCTATTGTATGAACCGTGGGAGATATACTGC
GAAAAGGGCAAACCTTTTACGAGTTTCAATTCTTACTGGAGGAAATGCTTAGATATGTCGATTGAATCCG
TTATGCTTCCTCCTCCTTGGCGGTTGATGCCAATAACTGCAGCGGCTGAAGCGATTTGGGCGTGTTCGAT
TGAAGAACTAGGGCTGGAGAATGAGGCCGAGAAACCGAGCAATGCGTTGTTAACTAGAGCTTGGTCTCCA
GGATGGAGCAATGCTGATAAGTTACTAAATGAGTTCATCGAGAAGCAGTTGATAGATTATGCAAAGAACA
GCAAGAAAGTTGTTGGGAATTCTACTTCACTACTTTCTCCGTATCTCCATTTCGGGGAAATAAGCGTCAG
ACACGTTTTCCAGTGTGCCCGGATGAAACAAATTATATGGGCAAGAGATAAGAACAGTGAAGGAGAAGAA
AGTGCAGATCTTTTTCTTAGGGGAATCGGTTTAAGAGAGTATTCTCGGTATATATGTTTCAACTTCCCGT
TTACTCACGAGCAATCGTTGTTGAGTCATCTTCGGTTTTTCCCTTGGGATGCTGATGTTGATAAGTTCAA
GGCCTGGAGACAAGGCAGGACCGGTTATCCGTTGGTGGATGCCGGAATGAGAGAGCTTTGGGCTACCGGA
TGGATGCATAACAGAATAAGAGTGATTGTTTCAAGCTTTGCTGTGAAGTTTCTTCTCCTTCCATGGAAAT
GGGGAATGAAGTATTTCTGGGATACACTTTTGGATGCTGATTTGGAATGTGACATCCTTGGCTGGCAGTA
TATCTCTGGGAGTATCCCCGATGGCCACGAGCTTGATCGCTTGGACAATCCCGCGTTACAAGGCGCCAAA
TATGACCCAGAAGGTGAGTACATAAGGCAATGGCTTCCCGAGCTTGCGAGATTGCCAACTGAATGGATCC
ATCATCCATGGGACGCTCCTTTAACCGTACTCAAAGCTTCTGGTGTGGAACTCGGAACAAACTATGCGAA
ACCCATTGTAGACATCGACACAGCTCGTGAGCTACTAGCTAAAGCTATTTCAAGAACCCGTGAAGCACAG
ATCATGATCGGAGCAGCAGGTGGAGGCGGTTCAGGCGGAGGTGGCAGCGGCGTGAGCAAGGGCGAGGAGG
ATAACATGGCCATCATCAAGGAGTTCATGCGCTTCAAGGTGCACATGGAGGGCTCCGTGAACGGCCACGA
GTTCGAGATCGAGGGCGAGGGCGAGGGCCGCCCCTACGAGGGCACCCAGACCGCCAAGCTGAAGGTGACC
AAGGGTGGCCCCCTGCCCTTCGCCTGGGACATCCTGTCCCCTCAGTTCATGTACGGCTCCAAGGCCTACG
TGAAGCACCCCGCCGACATCCCCGACTACTTGAAGCTGTCCTTCCCCGAGGGCTTCAAGTGGGAGCGCGT
GATGAACTTCGAGGACGGCGGCGTGGTGACCGTGACCCAGGACTCCTCCCTGCAGGACGGCGAGTTCATC
TACAAGGTGAAGCTGCGCGGCACCAACTTCCCCTCCGACGGCCCCGTAATGCAGAAGAAGACCATGGGCT
GGGAGGCCTCCTCCGAGCGGATGTACCCCGAGGACGGCGCCCTGAAGGGCGAGATCAAGCAGAGGCTGAA
GCTGAAGGACGGCGGCCACTACGACGCTGAGGTCAAGACCACCTACAAGGCCAAGAAGCCCGTGCAGCTG
CCCGGCGCCTACAACGTCAACATCAAGTTGGACATCACCTCCCACAACGAGGACTACACCATCGTGGAAC
AGTACGAACGCGCCGAGGGCCGCCACTCCACCGGCGGCATGGACGAGCTGTACAAGAGATCTCGAAGCGC
GGCCGCGGGAGCAGGAGGAGCAGCTCGAGGCGCAGCAGCGGGAGCAGGAGGAGCAGGTCGATCGGGCGGA
TCTGCAGATTCAGCTACACCACATTTGGACGCCGTTGAGCAAACATTGAGGCAAGTGTCCCCAGGCCTGG
AGGGCGATGTATGGGAAAGAACTAGTGGAAATAAATTGGACGGAAGTGCCGCTGATCCCAGTGATTGGTT
GTTGCAAACCCCAGGATGTTGGGGCGATGATAAATGCGCTGACAGAGTTGGGACAAAAAGGTTGCTGGCT
AAGATGACTGAAAATATAGGGAATGCCACCAGAACCGTAGATATTAGTACACTTGCACCTTTCCCAAACG
GCGCATTCCAAGACGCTATTGTCGCTGGTTTGAAGGAGTCCGCAGCTAAAGGCAATAAGTTGAAAGTTAG
GATACTGGTTGGGGCTGCACCCGTCTACCACATGAATGTAATACCTTCCAAGTATAGGGACGAATTGACT
GCAAAACTTGGCAAAGCCGCAGAAAACATAACTTTGAACGTGGCTAGTATGACTACATCAAAAACAGCTT
TCTCCTGGAACGCTAGCAAAATCTTGGTTGTAGACGGGCAAAGTGCCCTTACTGGTGGAATAAATAGCTG
GAAGGATGATTACTTGGATACTACTCATCCAGTGTCTGATGTTGATCTTGCACTGACCGGACCAGCTGCA
GGCTCTGCCGGTAGATACCTTGACACTTTGTGGACATGGACCTGCCAAAACAAGAGTAACATCGCTTCCG
TCTGGTTTGCAGCTTCCGGCAACGCAGGGTGCATGCCCACTATGCATAAAGATACAAACCCCAAGGCATC
ACCTGCCACCGGGAATGTCCCAGTAATAGCCGTTGGAGGGTTGGGCGTTGGCATCAAAGATGTGGACCCC
AAGTCCACTTTCAGGCCCGATCTGCCAACAGCTAGCGATACTAAGTGTGTGGTAGGACTTCACGACAATA
CTAACGCCGATAGAGACTATGATACAGTCAACCCAGAAGAGAGTGCCTTGAGAGCTCTTGTTGCTTCAGC
AAAAGGTCACATTGAAATATCTCAGCAGGATTTGAACGCTACATGTCCACCCTTGCCTAGGTATGACATT
AGATTGTACGATGCCTTGGCTGCTAAAATGGCTGCTGGGGTTAAGGTGAGAATTGTGGTTAGCGACCCAG
CCAACAGGGGCGCAGTGGGCAGTGGGGGTTACAGCCAAATAAAATCACTTAGTGAAATATCAGACACTTT
GAGAAACAGGCTTGCAAATATCACAGGCGGTCAACAAGCTGCCAAAACTGCAATGTGTAGCAATTTGCAG
CTTGCAACCTTTAGATCCTCCCCCAACGGCAAATGGGCAGACGGGCATCCTTATGCCCAACACCATAAGT
TGGTTTCCGTCGACTCATCCACATTTTATATCGGTTCAAAAAATTTGTACCCATCCTGGCTGCAAGATTT
TGGCTACATAGTGGAATCCCCAGAGGCTGCCAAGCAACTGGATGCCAAATTGCTTGACCCTCAGTGGAAG
TACTCACAGGAGACTGCAACAGTGGATTACGCAAGAGGAATCTGCAACGCTGGAAGCGGCGCTACAAACT
TTAGTCTGCTCAAGCAGGCTGGCGATGTCGAGGAAAACCCAGGTCCCGGTACCATGAATGGAGCTATAGG
AGGTGACCTTTTGCTCAATTTTCCTGACATGTCGGTCCTAGAGCGCCAAAGGGCTCACCTCAAGTACCTC
AATCCCACCTTTGATTCTCCTCTCGCCGGCTTCTTTGCCGATTCTTCAATGATTACCGGCGGCGAGATGG
ACAGCTATCTTTCGACTGCCGGTTTGAATCTTCCGATGATGTACGGTGAGACGACGGTGGAAGGTGATTC
AAGACTCTCAATTTCGCCGGAAACGACGCTTGGGACTGGAAATTTCAAGGCAGCGAAGTTTGATACAGAG
ACTAAGGATTGTAATGAGGCGGCGAAGAAGATGACGATGAACAGAGATGACCTAGTAGAAGAAGGAGAAG
AAGAGAAGTCGAAAATAACAGAGCAAAACAATGGGAGCACAAAAAGCATCAAGAAGATGAAACACAAAGC
CAAGAAAGAAGAGAACAATTTCTCTAATGATTCATCTAAAGTGACGAAGGAATTGGAGAAAACGGATTAT
ATTCATGTACCGGTCGCCACCGGATCAGGATCACTGTATAAGGGTAAAAAGAAGAAAAAGAAGTCAAAGA
CAAAGTGTGTAATTATGTAGGGGCCCGTTTAAACCCGCTGATCAGCCTCGACTGTGCCTTCTAGTTGCCA
GCCATCTGTTGTTTGCCCCTCCCCCGTGCCTTCCTTGACCCTGGAAGGTGCCACTCCCACTGTCCTTTCC
TAATAAAATGAGGAAATTGCATCGCATTGTCTGAGTAGGTGTCATTCTATTCTGGGGGGTGGGGTGGGGC
AGGACAGCAAGGGGGAGGATTGGGAAGACAATAGCAGGCATGCTGGGGATGCGGTGGGCTCTATGGCTTC
TGAGGCGGAAAGAACCAGCTGGGGCTCTAGGGGGTATCCCC
[124 nt withheld, positions 7742-7865]
C
[91 nt withheld, positions 7867-7957]
AGGGTGATGGTTCACGTACCTAGAAGTTCCTATTCCGAAGTTCCTATTCTCTAGAAAGTATAGGAACTTC
CTTGGCCAAAAAGCCTGAACTCACCGCGACGTCTGTCGAGAAGTTTCTGATCGAAAAGTTCGACAGCGTC
TCCGACCTGATGCAGCTCTCGGAGGGCGAAGAATCTCGTGCTTTCAGCTTCGATGTAGGAGGGCGTGGAT
ATGTCCTGCGGGTAAATAGCTGCGCCGATGGTTTCTACAAAGATCGTTATGTTTATCGGCACTTTGCATC
GGCCGCGCTCCCGATTCCGGAAGTGCTTGACATTGGGGAATTCAGCGAGAGCCTGACCTATTGCATCTCC
CGCCGTGCACAGGGTGTCACGTTGCAAGACCTGCCTGAAACCGAACTGCCCGCTGTTCTGCAGCCGGTCG
CGGAGGCCATGGATGCGATCGCTGCGGCCGATCTTAGCCAGACGAGCGGGTTCGGCCCATTCGGACCGCA
AGGAATCGGTCAATACACTACATGGCGTGATTTCATATGCGCGATTGCTGATCCCCATGTGTATCACTGG
CAAACTGTGATGGACGACACCGTCAGTGCGTCCGTCGCGCAGGCTCTCGATGAGCTGATGCTTTGGGCCG
AGGACTGCCCCGAAGTCCGGCACCTCGTGCACGCGGATTTCGGCTCCAACAATGTCCTGACGGACAATGG
CCGCATAACAGCGGTCATTGACTGGAGCGAGGCGATGTTCGGGGATTCCCAATACGAGGTCGCCAACATC
TTCTTCTGGAGGCCGTGGTTGGCTTGTATGGAGCAGCAGACGCGCTACTTCGAGCGGAGGCATCCGGAGC
TTGCAGGATCGCCGCGGCTCCGGGCGTATATGCTCCGCATTGGTCTTGACCAACTCTATCAGAGCTTGGT
TGACGGCAATTTCGATGATGCAGCTTGGGCGCAGGGTCGATGCGACGCAATCGTCCGATCCGGAGCCGGG
ACTGTCGGGCGTACACAAATCGCCCGCAGAAGCGCGGCCGTCTGGACCGATGGCTGTGTAGAAGTACTCG
CCGATAGTGGAAACCGACGCCCCAGCACTCGTCCGAGGGCAAAGGAATAGCACGTACTACGAGATTTCGA
TTCCACCGCCGCCTTCTATGAAAGGTTGGGCTTCGGAATCGTTTTCCGGGACGCCGGCTGGATGATCCTC
CAGCGCGGGGATCTCATGCTGGAGTTCTTCGCCCACCCCAACTTGTTTATTGCAGCTTATAATGGTTACA
AATAAAGCAATAGCATCACAAATTTCACAAATAAAGCATTTTTTTCACTGCATTCTAGTTGTGGTTTGTC
CAAACTCATCAATGTATCTTATCATGTCTGTATACCGTCGACCTCTAGCTAGAGCTTGGCGTAATCATGG
TCATAGCTGTTTCCTGTGTGAAATTGTTATCCGCTCACAATTCCACACAACATACGAGCCGGAAGCATAA
AGTGTAAAGCCTGGGGTGCCTAATGAGTGAGCTAACTCACATTAATTGCGTTGCGCTCACTGCCCGCTTT
CCAGTCGGGAAACCTGTCGTGCCAGCTGCATTAATGAATCGGCCAACGCGCGGG
