Features (pLannotate 1.2.2; 25 found; start..end, strand, type, name):
      1..380     +  enhancer       CMV enhancer: human cytomegalovirus immediate early enhancer
    381..584     +  promoter       CMV promoter: human cytomegalovirus (CMV) immediate early promoter
    586..605     +  promoter       PLtetO-1 promoter (fragment): modified phage lambda PL promoter with tet operator sites (Lutz and Bujard, 1997)
    607..626     +  promoter       PLtetO-1 promoter (fragment): modified phage lambda PL promoter with tet operator sites (Lutz and Bujard, 1997)
    634..667     +  promoter       TRE3GV promoter (fragment): 3rd-generation Tet-responsive promoter that can be activated by binding of Tet-On® 3G, optimized for retroviral and lentiviral vectors
    761..2254    +  CDS            CRY2PHR: N-terminal photolyase homology region of Arabidopsis thaliana cryptochrome 2 binds to CIB1 upon exposure to blue light (Kennedy et al., 2010)
   2288..2992    +  CDS            mCherry: mCherry is a basic (constitutively fluorescent) red fluorescent protein published in 2004, derived from Discosoma sp.. It is reported to be a very rapidly-maturing monomer with low acid sensitivity.
   3077..4564    +  CDS            PLD_STRAT (fragment): Experimental evidence at protein level: Swiss-Prot protein existence level 1. From Streptomyces antibioticus.
   4670..5179    +  CDS            CIBN: N-terminal portion of the CIB1 transcription factor from Arabidopsis thaliana binds to CRY2 (cryptochrome 2) that has absorbed blue light (Kennedy et al., 2010)
   5219..5265    +  CDS            K-Ras (fragment): human small GTPase proto-oncoprotein
   5298..5522    +  polyA_signal   bGH poly(A) signal: bovine growth hormone polyadenylation signal
   5526..5547    +  promoter       SV40 promoter (fragment): SV40 enhancer and early promoter
   5568..5801    +  rep_origin     f1 ori (fragment) (sequence partly withheld): f1 bacteriophage origin of replication; arrow indicates direction of (+) strand synthesis
   5806..5853    +  protein_bind   FRT: FLP-mediated recombination occurs in the 8-bp core sequence TCTAGAAA (Turan and Bode, 2011). FLP recombinase from the Saccharomyces cerevisiae 2μ plasmid
   5861..6883    +  CDS            HygR: aminoglycoside phosphotransferase from E. coli; aph(4)-Ia; confers resistance to hygromycin
   6893..7018    +  CDS            ble (fragment): BLE_KLEPN - Experimental evidence at protein level: Swiss-Prot protein existence level 1. Binding protein with a strong affinity to the bleomycin family of antibiotics. Binds to CL990; an antimitotic-antibiotic compound. From Klebsiella pneumoniae.
   7013..7134    +  polyA_signal   SV40 poly(A) signal: SV40 polyadenylation signal
   7207..7223    -  protein_bind   lac operator: The lac repressor binds to the lac operator to inhibit transcription in E. coli. This inhibition can be relieved by adding lactose or isopropyl-β-D-thiogalactopyranoside (IPTG). lac repressor encoded by lacI
   7231..7261    -  promoter       lac promoter: promoter for the E. coli lac operon
   7276..7297    -  protein_bind   CAP binding site: CAP binding activates transcription in the presence of cAMP. E. coli catabolite activator protein
   7310..7402    -  CDS            lacI (fragment): lac repressor; lacI; The lac repressor binds to the lac operator to inhibit transcription in E. coli. This inhibition can be relieved by adding lactose or isopropyl-β-D-thiogalactopyranoside (IPTG).
   7585..8173    -  rep_origin     ori: high-copy-number ColE1/pMB1/pBR322/pUC origin of replication
   8344..9204    -  CDS            AmpR: β-lactamase; bla; confers resistance to ampicillin, carbenicillin, and related antibiotics
   9205..9309    -  promoter       AmpR promoter: bla
   9368..9420    -  misc_feature   bom (fragment): basis of mobility region from pBR322
>Addgene plasmid #140061 | Plasma membrane-targeted optodPLD | addgene full sequence | sequence record 275751 | Addgene NGS Result
GACATTGATTATTGACTAGTTATTAATAGTAATCAATTACGGGGTCATTAGTTCATAGCCCATATATGGA
GTTCCGCGTTACATAACTTACGGTAAATGGCCCGCCTGGCTGACCGCCCAACGACCCCCGCCCATTGACG
TCAATAATGACGTATGTTCCCATAGTAACGCCAATAGGGACTTTCCATTGACGTCAATGGGTGGAGTATT
TACGGTAAACTGCCCACTTGGCAGTACATCAAGTGTATCATATGCCAAGTACGCCCCCTATTGACGTCAA
TGACGGTAAATGGCCCGCCTGGCATTATGCCCAGTACATGACCTTATGGGACTTTCCTACTTGGCAGTAC
ATCTACGTATTAGTCATCGCTATTACCATGGTGATGCGGTTTTGGCAGTACATCAATGGGCGTGGATAGC
GGTTTGACTCACGGGGATTTCCAAGTCTCCACCCCATTGACGTCAATGGGAGTTTGTTTTGGCACCAAAA
TCAACGGGACTTTCCAAAATGTCGTAACAACTCCGCCCCATTGACGCAAATGGGCGGTAGGCGTGTACGG
TGGGAGGTCTATATAAGCAGAGCTCTCCCTATCAGTGATAGAGATCTCCCTATCAGTGATAGAGATCGTC
GACGAGCTCGTTTAGTGAACCGTCAGATCGCCTGGAGACGCCATCCACGCTGTTTTGACCTCCATAGAAG
ACACCGGGACCGATCCAGCCTCCGGACTCTAGCGTTTAAACTTAAGCTTGGTACGCCACCATGAAGATGG
ACAAAAAGACTATAGTTTGGTTTAGAAGAGACCTAAGGATTGAGGATAATCCTGCATTAGCAGCAGCTGC
TCACGAAGGATCTGTTTTTCCTGTCTTCATTTGGTGTCCTGAAGAAGAAGGACAGTTTTATCCTGGAAGA
GCTTCAAGATGGTGGATGAAACAATCACTTGCTCACTTATCTCAATCCTTGAAGGCTCTTGGATCTGACC
TCACTTTAATCAAAACCCACAACACGATTTCAGCGATCTTGGATTGTATCCGCGTTACCGGTGCTACAAA
AGTCGTCTTTAACCACCTCTATGATCCTGTTTCGTTAGTTCGGGACCATACCGTAAAGGAGAAGCTGGTG
GAACGTGGGATCTCTGTGCAAAGCTACAATGGAGATCTATTGTATGAACCGTGGGAGATATACTGCGAAA
AGGGCAAACCTTTTACGAGTTTCAATTCTTACTGGAGGAAATGCTTAGATATGTCGATTGAATCCGTTAT
GCTTCCTCCTCCTTGGCGGTTGATGCCAATAACTGCAGCGGCTGAAGCGATTTGGGCGTGTTCGATTGAA
GAACTAGGGCTGGAGAATGAGGCCGAGAAACCGAGCAATGCGTTGTTAACTAGAGCTTGGTCTCCAGGAT
GGAGCAATGCTGATAAGTTACTAAATGAGTTCATCGAGAAGCAGTTGATAGATTATGCAAAGAACAGCAA
GAAAGTTGTTGGGAATTCTACTTCACTACTTTCTCCGTATCTCCATTTCGGGGAAATAAGCGTCAGACAC
GTTTTCCAGTGTGCCCGGATGAAACAAATTATATGGGCAAGAGATAAGAACAGTGAAGGAGAAGAAAGTG
CAGATCTTTTTCTTAGGGGAATCGGTTTAAGAGAGTATTCTCGGTATATATGTTTCAACTTCCCGTTTAC
TCACGAGCAATCGTTGTTGAGTCATCTTCGGTTTTTCCCTTGGGATGCTGATGTTGATAAGTTCAAGGCC
TGGAGACAAGGCAGGACCGGTTATCCGTTGGTGGATGCCGGAATGAGAGAGCTTTGGGCTACCGGATGGA
TGCATAACAGAATAAGAGTGATTGTTTCAAGCTTTGCTGTGAAGTTTCTTCTCCTTCCATGGAAATGGGG
AATGAAGTATTTCTGGGATACACTTTTGGATGCTGATTTGGAATGTGACATCCTTGGCTGGCAGTATATC
TCTGGGAGTATCCCCGATGGCCACGAGCTTGATCGCTTGGACAATCCCGCGTTACAAGGCGCCAAATATG
ACCCAGAAGGTGAGTACATAAGGCAATGGCTTCCCGAGCTTGCGAGATTGCCAACTGAATGGATCCATCA
TCCATGGGACGCTCCTTTAACCGTACTCAAAGCTTCTGGTGTGGAACTCGGAACAAACTATGCGAAACCC
ATTGTAGACATCGACACAGCTCGTGAGCTACTAGCTAAAGCTATTTCAAGAACCCGTGAAGCACAGATCA
TGATCGGAGCAGCAGGTGGAGGCGGTTCAGGCGGAGGTGGCAGCGGCGTGAGCAAGGGCGAGGAGGATAA
CATGGCCATCATCAAGGAGTTCATGCGCTTCAAGGTGCACATGGAGGGCTCCGTGAACGGCCACGAGTTC
GAGATCGAGGGCGAGGGCGAGGGCCGCCCCTACGAGGGCACCCAGACCGCCAAGCTGAAGGTGACCAAGG
GTGGCCCCCTGCCCTTCGCCTGGGACATCCTGTCCCCTCAGTTCATGTACGGCTCCAAGGCCTACGTGAA
GCACCCCGCCGACATCCCCGACTACTTGAAGCTGTCCTTCCCCGAGGGCTTCAAGTGGGAGCGCGTGATG
AACTTCGAGGACGGCGGCGTGGTGACCGTGACCCAGGACTCCTCCCTGCAGGACGGCGAGTTCATCTACA
AGGTGAAGCTGCGCGGCACCAACTTCCCCTCCGACGGCCCCGTAATGCAGAAGAAGACCATGGGCTGGGA
GGCCTCCTCCGAGCGGATGTACCCCGAGGACGGCGCCCTGAAGGGCGAGATCAAGCAGAGGCTGAAGCTG
AAGGACGGCGGCCACTACGACGCTGAGGTCAAGACCACCTACAAGGCCAAGAAGCCCGTGCAGCTGCCCG
GCGCCTACAACGTCAACATCAAGTTGGACATCACCTCCCACAACGAGGACTACACCATCGTGGAACAGTA
CGAACGCGCCGAGGGCCGCCACTCCACCGGCGGCATGGACGAGCTGTACAAGAGATCTCGAAGCGCGGCC
GCGGGAGCAGGAGGAGCAGCTCGAGGCGCAGCAGCGGGAGCAGGAGGAGCAGGTCGATCGGGCGGATCTG
CAGATTCAGCTACACCACATTTGGACGCCGTTGAGCAAACATTGAGGCAAGTGTCCCCAGGCCTGGAGGG
CGATGTATGGGAAAGAACTAGTGGAAATAAATTGGACGGAAGTGCCGCTGATCCCAGTGATTGGTTGTTG
CAAACCCCAGGATGTTGGGGCGATGATAAATGCGCTGACAGAGTTGGGACAAAAAGGTTGCTGGCTAAGA
TGACTGAAAATATAGGGAATGCCACCAGAACCGTAGATATTAGTACACTTGCACCTTTCCCAAACGGCGC
ATTCCAAGACGCTATTGTCGCTGGTTTGAAGGAGTCCGCAGCTAAAGGCAATAAGTTGAAAGTTAGGATA
CTGGTTGGGGCTGCACCCGTCTACCACATGAATGTAATACCTTCCAAGTATAGGGACGAATTGACTGCAA
AACTTGGCAAAGCCGCAGAAAACATAACTTTGAACGTGGCTAGTATGACTACATCAAAAACAGCTTTCTC
CTGGAACGCTAGCAAAATCTTGGTTGTAGACGGGCAAAGTGCCCTTACTGGTGGAATAAATAGCTGGAAG
GATGATTACTTGGATACTACTCATCCAGTGTCTGATGTTGATCTTGCACTGACCGGACCAGCTGCAGGCT
CTGCCGGTAGATACCTTGACACTTTGTGGACATGGACCTGCCAAAACAAGAGTAACATCGCTTCCGTCTG
GTTTGCAGCTTCCGGCAACGCAGGGTGCATGCCCACTATGCATAAAGATACAAACCCCAAGGCATCACCT
GCCACCGGGAATGTCCCAGTAATAGCCGTTGGAGGGTTGGGCGTTGGCATCAAAGATGTGGACCCCAAGT
CCACTTTCAGGCCCGATCTGCCAACAGCTAGCGATACTAAGTGTGTGGTAGGACTTCACGACAATACTAA
CGCCGATAGAGACTATGATACAGTCAACCCAGAAGAGAGTGCCTTGAGAGCTCTTGTTGCTTCAGCAAAA
GGTCACATTGAAATATCTCAGCAGGATTTGAACGCTACATGTCCACCCTTGCCTAGGTATGACATTAGAT
TGTACGATGCCTTGGCTGCTAAAATGGCTGCTGGGGTTAAGGTGAGAATTGTGGTTAGCGACCCAGCCAA
CAGGGGCGCAGTGGGCAGTGGGGGTTACAGCCAAATAAAATCACTTAGTGAAATATCAGACACTTTGAGA
AACAGGCTTGCAAATATCACAGGCGGTCAACAAGCTGCCAAAACTGCAATGTGTAGCAATTTGCAGCTTG
CAACCTTTAGATCCTCCCCCAACGGCAAATGGGCAGACGGGCATCCTTATGCCCAACACCATAAGTTGGT
TTCCGTCGACTCATCCACATTTTATATCGGTTCAAAAAATTTGTACCCATCCTGGCTGCAAGATTTTGGC
TACATAGTGGAATCCCCAGAGGCTGCCAAGCAACTGGATGCCAAATTGCTTGACCCTCAGTGGAAGTACT
CACAGGAGACTGCAACAGTGGATTACGCAAGAGGAATCTGCAACGCTGGAAGCGGCGCTACAAACTTTAG
TCTGCTCAAGCAGGCTGGCGATGTCGAGGAAAACCCAGGTCCCGGTACCATGAATGGAGCTATAGGAGGT
GACCTTTTGCTCAATTTTCCTGACATGTCGGTCCTAGAGCGCCAAAGGGCTCACCTCAAGTACCTCAATC
CCACCTTTGATTCTCCTCTCGCCGGCTTCTTTGCCGATTCTTCAATGATTACCGGCGGCGAGATGGACAG
CTATCTTTCGACTGCCGGTTTGAATCTTCCGATGATGTACGGTGAGACGACGGTGGAAGGTGATTCAAGA
CTCTCAATTTCGCCGGAAACGACGCTTGGGACTGGAAATTTCAAGGCAGCGAAGTTTGATACAGAGACTA
AGGATTGTAATGAGGCGGCGAAGAAGATGACGATGAACAGAGATGACCTAGTAGAAGAAGGAGAAGAAGA
GAAGTCGAAAATAACAGAGCAAAACAATGGGAGCACAAAAAGCATCAAGAAGATGAAACACAAAGCCAAG
AAAGAAGAGAACAATTTCTCTAATGATTCATCTAAAGTGACGAAGGAATTGGAGAAAACGGATTATATTC
ATGTACCGGTCGCCACCGGATCAGGATCACTGTATAAGGGTAAAAAGAAGAAAAAGAAGTCAAAGACAAA
GTGTGTAATTATGTAGGGGCCCGTTTAAACCCGCTGATCAGCCTCGACTGTGCCTTCTAGTTGCCAGCCA
TCTGTTGTTTGCCCCTCCCCCGTGCCTTCCTTGACCCTGGAAGGTGCCACTCCCACTGTCCTTTCCTAAT
AAAATGAGGAAATTGCATCGCATTGTCTGAGTAGGTGTCATTCTATTCTGGGGGGTGGGGTGGGGCAGGA
CAGCAAGGGGGAGGATTGGGAAGACAATAGCAGGCATGCTGGGGATGCGGTGGGCTCTATGGCTTCTGAG
GCGGAAAGAACCAGCTGGGGCTCTAGGGGGTATCCCC
[124 nt withheld, positions 5568-5691]
C
[91 nt withheld, positions 5693-5783]
AGGGTGATGGTTCACGTACCTAGAAGTTCCTATTCCGAAGTTCCTATTCTCTAGAAAGTATAGGAACTTC
CTTGGCCAAAAAGCCTGAACTCACCGCGACGTCTGTCGAGAAGTTTCTGATCGAAAAGTTCGACAGCGTC
TCCGACCTGATGCAGCTCTCGGAGGGCGAAGAATCTCGTGCTTTCAGCTTCGATGTAGGAGGGCGTGGAT
ATGTCCTGCGGGTAAATAGCTGCGCCGATGGTTTCTACAAAGATCGTTATGTTTATCGGCACTTTGCATC
GGCCGCGCTCCCGATTCCGGAAGTGCTTGACATTGGGGAATTCAGCGAGAGCCTGACCTATTGCATCTCC
CGCCGTGCACAGGGTGTCACGTTGCAAGACCTGCCTGAAACCGAACTGTCCGCTGTTCTGCAGCCGGTCG
CGGAGGCCATGGATGCGATCGCTGCGGCCGATCTTAGCCAGACGAGCGGGTTCGGCCCATTCGGACCGCA
AGGAATCGGTCAATACACTACATGGCGTGATTTCATATGCGCGATTGCTGATCCCCATGTGTATCACTGG
CAAACTGTGATGGACGACACCGTCAGTGCGTCCGTCGCGCAGGCTCTCGATGAGCTGATGCTTTGGGCCG
AGGACTGCCCCGAAGTCCGGCACCTCGTGCACGCGGATTTCGGCTCCAACAATGTCCTGACGGACAATGG
CCGCATAACAGCGGTCATTGACTGGAGCGAGGCGATGTTCGGGGATTCCCAATACGAGGTCGCCAACATC
TTCTTCTGGAGGCCGTGGTTGGCTTGTATGGAGCAGCAGACGCGCTACTTCGAGCGGAGGCATCCGGAGC
TTGCAGGATCGCCGCGGCTCCGGGCGTATATGCTCCGCATTGGTCTTGACCAACTCTATCAGAGCTTGGT
TGACGGCAATTTCGATGATGCAGCTTGGGCGCAGGGTCGATGCGACGCAATCGTCCGATCCGGAGCCGGG
ACTGTCGGGCGTACACAAATCGCCCGCAGAAGCGCGGCCGTCTGGACCGATGGCTGTGTAGAAGTACTCG
CCGATAGTGGAAACCGACGCCCCAGCACTCGTCCGAGGGCAAAGGAATAGCACGTACTACGAGATTTCGA
TTCCACCGCCGCCTTCTATGAAAGGTTGGGCTTCGGAATCGTTTTCCGGGACGCCGGCTGGATGATCCTC
CAGCGCGGGGATCTCATGCTGGAGTTCTTCGCCCACCCCAACTTGTTTATTGCAGCTTATAATGGTTACA
AATAAAGCAATAGCATCACAAATTTCACAAATAAAGCATTTTTTTCACTGCATTCTAGTTGTGGTTTGTC
CAAACTCATCAATGTATCTTATCATGTCTGTATACCGTCGACCTCTAGCTAGAGCTTGGCGTAATCATGG
TCATAGCTGTTTCCTGTGTGAAATTGTTATCCGCTCACAATTCCACACAACATACGAGCCGGAAGCATAA
AGTGTAAAGCCTGGGGTGCCTAATGAGTGAGCTAACTCACATTAATTGCGTTGCGCTCACTGCCCGCTTT
CCAGTCGGGAAACCTGTCGTGCCAGCTGCATTAATGAATCGGCCAACGCGCGGGGAGAGGCGGTTTGCGT
ATTGGGCGCTCTTCCGCTTCCTCGCTCACTGACTCGCTGCGCTCGGTCGTTCGGCTGCGGCGAGCGGTAT
CAGCTCACTCAAAGGCGGTAATACGGTTATCCACAGAATCAGGGGATAACGCAGGAAAGAACATGTGAGC
AAAAGGCCAGCAAAAGGCCAGGAACCGTAAAAAGGCCGCGTTGCTGGCGTTTTTCCATAGGCTCCGCCCC
CCTGACGAGCATCACAAAAATCGACGCTCAAGTCAGAGGTGGCGAAACCCGACAGGACTATAAAGATACC
AGGCGTTTCCCCCTGGAAGCTCCCTCGTGCGCTCTCCTGTTCCGACCCTGCCGCTTACCGGATACCTGTC
CGCCTTTCTCCCTTCGGGAAGCGTGGCGCTTTCTCATAGCTCACGCTGTAGGTATCTCAGTTCGGTGTAG
GTCGTTCGCTCCAAGCTGGGCTGTGTGCACGAACCCCCCGTTCAGCCCGACCGCTGCGCCTTATCCGGTA
ACTATCGTCTTGAGTCCAACCCGGTAAGACACGACTTATCGCCACTGGCAGCAGCCACTGGTAACAGGAT
TAGCAGAGCGAGGTATGTAGGCGGTGCTACAGAGTTCTTGAAGTGGTGGCCTAACTACGGCTACACTAGA
AGAACAGTATTTGGTATCTGCGCTCTGCTGAAGCCAGTTACCTTCGGAAAAAGAGTTGGTAGCTCTTGAT
CCGGCAAACAAACCACCGCTGGTAGCGGTGGTTTTTTTGTTTGCAAGCAGCAGATTACGCGCAGAAAAAA
AGGATCTCAAGAAGATCCTTTGATCTTTTCTACGGGGTCTGACGCTCAGTGGAACGAAAACTCACGTTAA
GGGATTTTGGTCATGAGATTATCAAAAAGGATCTTCACCTAGATCCTTTTAAATTAAAAATGAAGTTTTA
AATCAATCTAAAGTATATATGAGTAAACTTGGTCTGACAGTTACCAATGCTTAATCAGTGAGGCACCTAT
CTCAGCGATCTGTCTATTTCGTTCATCCATAGTTGCCTGACTCCCCGTCGTGTAGATAACTACGATACGG
GAGGGCTTACCATCTGGCCCCAGTGCTGCAATGATACCGCGAGACCCACGCTCACCGGCTCCAGATTTAT
CAGCAATAAACCAGCCAGCCGGAAGGGCCGAGCGCAGAAGTGGTCCTGCAACTTTATCCGCCTCCATCCA
GTCTATTAATTGTTGCCGGGAAGCTAGAGTAAGTAGTTCGCCAGTTAATAGTTTGCGCAACGTTGTTGCC
ATTGCTACAGGCATCGTGGTGTCACGCTCGTCGTTTGGTATGGCTTCATTCAGCTCCGGTTCCCAACGAT
CAAGGCGAGTTACATGATCCCCCATGTTGTGCAAAAAAGCGGTTAGCTCCTTCGGTCCTCCGATCGTTGT
CAGAAGTAAGTTGGCCGCAGTGTTATCACTCATGGTTATGGCAGCACTGCATAATTCTCTTACTGTCATG
CCATCCGTAAGATGCTTTTCTGTGACTGGTGAGTACTCAACCAAGTCATTCTGAGAATAGTGTATGCGGC
GACCGAGTTGCTCTTGCCCGGCGTCAATACGGGATAATACCGCGCCACATAGCAGAACTTTAAAAGTGCT
CATCATTGGAAAACGTTCTTCGGGGCGAAAACTCTCAAGGATCTTACCGCTGTTGAGATCCAGTTCGATG
TAACCCACTCGTGCACCCAACTGATCTTCAGCATCTTTTACTTTCACCAGCGTTTCTGGGTGAGCAAAAA
CAGGAAGGCAAAATGCCGCAAAAAAGGGAATAAGGGCGACACGGAAATGTTGAATACTCATACTCTTCCT
TTTTCAATATTATTGAAGCATTTATCAGGGTTATTGTCTCATGAGCGGATACATATTTGAATGTATTTAG
AAAAATAAACAAATAGGGGTTCCGCGCACATTTCCCCGAAAAGTGCCACCTGACGTCGACGGATCGGGAG
ATCTCCCGATCCCCTATGGTGCACTCTCAGTACAATCTGCTCTGATGCCGCATAGTTAAGCCAGTATCTG
CTCCCTGCTTGTGTGTTGGAGGTCGCTGAGTAGTGCGCGAGCAAAATTTAAGCTACAACAAGGCAAGGCT
TGACCGACAATTGCATGAAGAATCTGCTTAGGGTTAGGCGTTTTGCGCTGCTTCGCGATGTACGGGCCAG
ATATACGCGTT
